Addgene plasmid #22448: GST-Cav (135-178)
Depositing lab: William Sessa. Depositing organization: Yale University. Publication: Dissecting the interaction between nitric oxide synthase (NOS) and caveolin. Functional significance of the nos caveolin binding domain in vivo. Garcia-Cardena G, Martasek P, Masters BS, Skidd PM, Couet J, Li S, Lisanti MP, Sessa WC. J Biol Chem. 1997 Oct 10. 272(41):25437-40. 10.1074/jbc.272.41.25437 PubMed 9325253.
Backbone
  Vector backbone: pGEX-4T-1
  Backbone size w/o insert (bp): 4900
  Vector type: Bacterial Expression
Growth in bacteria
  Bacterial resistance: Ampicillin, 100 μg/mL
  Growth temperature: 37°C
  Growth strain: DH5alpha
  Copy number: High Copy
Gene/Insert
  Gene/Insert name: Caveolin 1 (alt name: Cav (135-178))
  Species: Canis lupus familiaris
  Insert size (bp): 534
  Mutation: aa 135-178
  Tag / fusion protein: GST (N terminal on backbone)
  Cloning method: Restriction Enzyme; 5′ cloning site XmaI (not destroyed); 3′ cloning site XhoI (not destroyed)
  Sequencing primers: 5′ pGEX FWD
Terms and licenses: Academic/Nonprofit Terms; Industry Terms: Not Available to Industry
How to cite: GST-Cav (135-178) was a gift from William Sessa (Addgene plasmid # 22448 ; http://n2t.net/addgene:22448 ; RRID:Addgene_22448)
