[The description below was written by a language model from this plasmid's Addgene catalogue record.]
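Description:
GST-Cav (135-178) is a bacterial expression plasmid built on the pGEX-4T-1 backbone (about 4.9 kb without insert). It produces a fragment of canine (Canis lupus familiaris) caveolin-1 as a fusion to glutathione S-transferase. The plasmid is maintained at high copy in E. coli under ampicillin selection. The caveolin sequence was inserted by restriction cloning between the XmaI and XhoI sites of the polylinker, both of which remain intact, so the fragment sits in frame downstream of the backbone-encoded N-terminal GST tag. No feature table accompanies the record, so the promoter and other regulatory parts are not explicitly listed. pGEX-4T vectors generally use an IPTG-inducible tac promoter with a lacI repressor gene, and they carry a thrombin cleavage site between GST and the cloned protein.

The insert is described as residues 135-178 of caveolin-1, which is the C-terminal portion of the protein. The recorded insert size of 534 bp is larger than the roughly 130 bp needed to encode 44 residues and is closer to the length of a full caveolin-1 coding sequence. That figure may therefore refer to the parent gene rather than the cloned fragment, and the record does not resolve the discrepancy.

The GST moiety allows the fusion to be purified and immobilised on glutathione resin. This suits the construct to pull-down and in vitro binding assays. The associated publication concerns the interaction between nitric oxide synthase and caveolin, so this plasmid most likely served as one of a set of caveolin domain fusions for mapping which regions of caveolin-1 bind NOS.
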