>Addgene plasmid #22448 | GST-Cav (135-178) | addgene partial sequence | sequence record 28460 | 22448 with pGEX-5
CTGGTTCCGCGTGGATCCCCGGAATTCCCGGGAATGAAGAGTTTCCTGATTGAGATTCAGTGCATCAGCC
GTGTCTATTCCATCTACGTCCACACCTTCTGTGACCCGTTCTTTGAGGCTGTTGGCAAAATATTCAGCAA
TATCCGCATCAACATGCAGAAAGAAACATAAGTCGACGGTATCGATAAGCTTGATACCGACNTCCGGCCT
GTGCCCATTCNTNCATGCTNTNNNNAGNTATNCAGNCCGNCCNTCCANAGCNNGCANAANTGTAGAATAN
GCTGTNTGTCACCTGGGNACTANTTCGCTTCNTAATAAANTGACCATCATCGCGAGTTNNATTCCGCTGC
TGCCTATANNANTAGACACANTGNTNAGNTTAGATCCATANNACGTAANNANTNNGAAAAGATNNNAGAT
AGATCAAATAGNNTGATGTGGNNGAAAAATTTCAGNNGNNTGGCTGTNNNNTAACTGCGTTATTATCAAC
CCTTGCGCCCCTTTCACTTGACTTGCAANNACNAANANTCANACTATTNTCATGTTCAGGCGAAA
