>Addgene plasmid #22448 | GST-Cav (135-178) | addgene partial sequence | sequence record 28461 | 22448 with hCav-R 5'-TGGAATAGACACGGCTGATG
TCTTCTTCCCGGGAATTCCGGGGATCCACGCGGAACCAGATCCGATTTTGGAGGATGGTCGCCACCACCA
AACGTGGCTTGCCAGCCCTGCAAAGGCCATGCTATATACTTGCTGGATTTCAAGTACTTATCAATTTGTG
GGATAGCTTCAATACGTTTTTTAAAACAAACTAATTTTGGGAACGCATCCAGGCACATTGGGTCCATGTA
TAAAACAACATCAAGAGCGTCATACAACATGAAGTCAGGATGGGTTACATGATCACCATTTAAATATGTT
TTATGACATAAACGATCTTCGAACATTTTCAGCATTTCAGGTAGCTTGCTAAGAAAATCAACTTTGAGAG
TTTCAAAGTCTTTACTATATGCAATTCTCGAAACACCGTATCTAATATCCAAAACCGCTCCTTCAAGCAT
TGAAATCTCTGCACGCTCTTTTGGACAACCACCCAACATGTTGTGCTTGTCAGCTATATAACGTATGATG
GCCATAGACTGTGTTAATTTAACATCACCATCAATATAATAAGGAAGATTGGGAAACTCCAAACCCAATT
CAAACTTTTTGTTTCGCCATTTATCACCTTCATCGCGCTCATACAAATGCTCTTCATATTTTTCTTCAAG
ATATTCCAAAAGAAGTCGAGTGGGTTGCACAAGGCCCTTAATTTTCCAATAACCTAGTATAGGGGACATG
AATACTGTTT
